Addgene plasmid #35669: pRNA-U6-TuDmiR122
Depositing lab: Phillip Zamore. Depositing organization: University of Massachusetts, Worcester. Publication: Long-term, efficient inhibition of microRNA function in mice using rAAV vectors. Xie J, Ameres SL, Friedline R, Hung JH, Zhang Y, Xie Q, Zhong L, Su Q, He R, Li M, Li H, Mu X, Zhang H, Broderick JA, Kim JK, Weng Z, Flotte TR, Zamore PD, Gao G. Nat Methods. 2012 Mar 4;9(4):403-9. doi: 10.1038/nmeth.1903. PubMed 22388288.
Backbone
  Vector backbone: pRNA-U6.1/Neo-siFluc
  Backbone manufacturer: Genscript
  Backbone size w/o insert (bp): 5124
Growth in bacteria
  Bacterial resistance: Ampicillin, 100 μg/mL
  Growth temperature: 37°C
  Growth strain: DH5alpha
  Copy number: High Copy
Gene/Insert
  Gene/Insert name: TuD miR-122
  Species: Synthetic
  Insert size (bp): 461
  Promoter: U6
  Cloning method: Restriction Enzyme; 5′ cloning site EcoR I (not destroyed); 3′ cloning site Hind III (not destroyed)
  Sequencing primers: 5′ gagggcctatttcccatgat
Terms and licenses: Academic/Nonprofit Terms; Industry Terms: Not Available to Industry
How to cite: pRNA-U6-TuDmiR122 was a gift from Phillip Zamore (Addgene plasmid # 35669 ; http://n2t.net/addgene:35669 ; RRID:Addgene_35669)
