[The description below was written by a language model from this plasmid's Addgene catalogue record and pLannotate feature annotations shown in this document.]
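Description:
pRNA-U6-TuDmiR122 is a mammalian small-RNA expression plasmid built on the commercial pRNA-U6.1/Neo backbone, carrying a synthetic "tough decoy" (TuD) RNA directed against microRNA miR-122. The insert, recorded as 461 bp and cloned between retained EcoRI and HindIII sites, includes or sits beside the human U6 promoter, an RNA polymerase III promoter suited to producing short, defined, non-polyadenylated transcripts at high levels. The feature table does not annotate the decoy itself, but an unannotated stretch between the U6 promoter and a bovine growth hormone poly(A) signal is where it most plausibly lies. TuD RNAs are generally structured decoys that present microRNA-binding sites, so that the target microRNA is sequestered and its natural mRNA targets are de-repressed.

The plasmid is propagated in E. coli through a high-copy ColE1/pUC-type origin with ampicillin selection from the β-lactamase gene. An f1 origin is also present, along with remnants of lac regulatory sequences and a T7 promoter from the backbone. For mammalian cells, an SV40 enhancer/early promoter drives the neomycin phosphotransferase gene, followed by a bleomycin-resistance gene fragment and an SV40 poly(A) signal, which allows G418 selection of stable transfectants.

The associated publication concerns long-term inhibition of microRNA function in mice using recombinant AAV vectors. This plasmid has no annotated AAV inverted terminal repeats, so it appears to be a transfection-based construct for expressing and testing the miR-122 decoy, although the record does not state its exact role in that work.
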