Features (pLannotate 1.2.2; 17 found; start..end, strand, type, name):
      1..241     +  promoter       U6 promoter: RNA polymerase III promoter for human U6 snRNA
    409..633     +  polyA_signal   bGH poly(A) signal: bovine growth hormone polyadenylation signal
    637..658     +  promoter       SV40 promoter (fragment): SV40 enhancer and early promoter
    679..1107    +  rep_origin     f1 ori (sequence partly withheld): f1 bacteriophage origin of replication; arrow indicates direction of (+) strand synthesis
   1121..1450    +  promoter       SV40 promoter: SV40 enhancer and early promoter
   1517..2308    +  CDS            neo: KKA2_KLEPN - Also known as kan, nptII. Experimental evidence at protein level: Swiss-Prot protein existence level 1. Resistance to kanamycin, neomycin, paromomycin, ribostamycin, butirosin and gentamicin B. From Klebsiella pneumoniae.
   2332..2490    +  CDS            ble (fragment): BLE_KLEPN - Experimental evidence at protein level: Swiss-Prot protein existence level 1. Binding protein with a strong affinity to the bleomycin family of antibiotics. Binds to CL990; an antimitotic-antibiotic compound. From Klebsiella pneumoniae.
   2485..2606    +  polyA_signal   SV40 poly(A) signal: SV40 polyadenylation signal
   2679..2695    -  protein_bind   lac operator: The lac repressor binds to the lac operator to inhibit transcription in E. coli. This inhibition can be relieved by adding lactose or isopropyl-β-D-thiogalactopyranoside (IPTG). lac repressor encoded by lacI
   2703..2733    -  promoter       lac promoter: promoter for the E. coli lac operon
   2748..2769    -  protein_bind   CAP binding site: CAP binding activates transcription in the presence of cAMP. E. coli catabolite activator protein
   2782..2874    -  CDS            lacI (fragment): lac repressor; lacI; The lac repressor binds to the lac operator to inhibit transcription in E. coli. This inhibition can be relieved by adding lactose or isopropyl-β-D-thiogalactopyranoside (IPTG).
   3057..3645    -  rep_origin     ori: high-copy-number ColE1/pMB1/pBR322/pUC origin of replication
   3816..4676    -  CDS            AmpR: β-lactamase; bla; confers resistance to ampicillin, carbenicillin, and related antibiotics
   4677..4781    -  promoter       AmpR promoter: bla
   4840..4892    -  misc_feature   bom (fragment): basis of mobility region from pBR322
   5047..5065    +  promoter       T7 promoter: promoter for bacteriophage T7 RNA polymerase
>Addgene plasmid #35669 | pRNA-U6-TuDmiR122 | addgene full sequence | sequence record 360104 | Addgene NGS Result
GAGGGCCTATTTCCCATGATTCCTTCATATTTGCATATACGATACAAGGCTGTTAGAGAGATAATTAGAA
TTAATTTGACTGTAAACACAAAGATATTAGTACAAAATACGTGACGTAGAAAGTAATAATTTCTTGGGTA
GTTTGCAGTTTTAAAATTATGTTTTAAAATGGACTATCATATGCTTACCGTAACTTGAAAGTATTTCGAT
TTCTTGGGTTTATATATCTTGTGGAAAGGACGCGGGATCCGACGGCGCTAGGATCATCAACCAAACACCA
TTGATCTTCACACTCCACAAGTATTCTGGTCACAGAATACAACCAAACACCATTGATCTTCACACTCCAC
AAGATGATCCTAGCGCCGTCTTTTTTAAGCTTAAGTTTAAACCGCTGATCAGCCTCGACTGTGCCTTCTA
GTTGCCAGCCATCTGTTGTTTGCCCCTCCCCCGTGCCTTCCTTGACCCTGGAAGGTGCCACTCCCACTGT
CCTTTCCTAATAAAATGAGGAAATTGCATCGCATTGTCTGAGTAGGTGTCATTCTATTCTGGGGGGTGGG
GTGGGGCAGGACAGCAAGGGGGAGGATTGGGAAGACAATAGCAGGCATGCTGGGGATGCGGTGGGCTCTA
TGGCTTCTGAGGCGGAAAGAACCAGCTGGGGCTCTAGGGGGTATCCCC
[124 nt withheld, positions 679-802]
C
[91 nt withheld, positions 804-894]
A
[49 nt withheld, positions 896-944]
CCTTTGACGTTGGAGTCCACGTTCTTT
[37 nt withheld, positions 972-1008]
ACCCTATCTCGGTCTATTCTTTTGATTTATAAGGGATTTTGCCGATTTCGGCCTATTGGTTAAAAAATGA
GCTGATTTAACAAAAATTTAACGCGAATTAATTCTGTGGAATGTGTGTCAGTTAGGGTGTGGAAAGTCCC
CAGGCTCCCCAGCAGGCAGAAGTATGCAAAGCATGCATCTCAATTAGTCAGCAACCAGGTGTGGAAAGTC
CCCAGGCTCCCCAGCAGGCAGAAGTATGCAAAGCATGCATCTCAATTAGTCAGCAACCATAGTCCCGCCC
CTAACTCCGCCCATCCCGCCCCTAACTCCGCCCAGTTCCGCCCATTCTCCGCCCCATGGCTGACTAATTT
TTTTTATTTATGCAGAGGCCGAGGCCGCCTCTGCCTCTGAGCTATTCCAGAAGTAGTGAGGAGGCTTTTT
TGGAGGCCTAGGCTTTTGCAAAAAGCTCCCGGGAGCTTGTATATCCATTTTCGGATCTGATCAAGAGACA
GGATGAGGATCGTTTCGCATGATTGAACAAGATGGATTGCACGCAGGTTCTCCGGCCGCTTGGGTGGAGA
GGCTATTCGGCTATGACTGGGCACAACAGACAATCGGCTGCTCTGATGCCGCCGTGTTCCGGCTGTCAGC
GCAGGGGCGCCCGGTTCTTTTTGTCAAGACCGACCTGTCCGGTGCCCTGAATGAACTGCAGGACGAGGCA
GCGCGGCTATCGTGGCTGGCCACGACGGGCGTTCCTTGCGCAGCTGTGCTCGACGTTGTCACTGAAGCGG
GAAGGGACTGGCTGCTATTGGGCGAAGTGCCGGGGCAGGATCTCCTGTCATCTCACCTTGCTCCTGCCGA
GAAAGTATCCATCATGGCTGATGCAATGCGGCGGCTGCATACGCTTGATCCGGCTACCTGCCCATTCGAC
CACCAAGCGAAACATCGCATCGAGCGAGCACGTACTCGGATGGAAGCCGGTCTTGTCGATCAGGATGATC
TGGACGAAGAGCATCAGGGGCTCGCGCCAGCCGAACTGTTCGCCAGGCTCAAGGCGCGCATGCCCGACGG
CGAGGATCTCGTCGTGACCCATGGCGATGCCTGCTTGCCGAATATCATGGTGGAAAATGGCCGCTTTTCT
GGATTCATCGACTGTGGCCGGCTGGGTGTGGCGGACCGCTATCAGGACATAGCGTTGGCTACCCGTGATA
TTGCTGAAGAGCTTGGCGGCGAATGGGCTGACCGCTTCCTCGTGCTTTACGGTATCGCCGCTCCCGATTC
GCAGCGCATCGCCTTCTATCGCCTTCTTGACGAGTTCTTCTGAGCGGGACTCTGGGGTTCGAAATGACCG
ACCAAGCGACGCCCAACCTGCCATCACGAGATTTCGATTCCACCGCCGCCTTCTATGAAAGGTTGGGCTT
CGGAATCGTTTTCCGGGACGCCGGCTGGATGATCCTCCAGCGCGGGGATCTCATGCTGGAGTTCTTCGCC
CACCCCAACTTGTTTATTGCAGCTTATAATGGTTACAAATAAAGCAATAGCATCACAAATTTCACAAATA
AAGCATTTTTTTCACTGCATTCTAGTTGTGGTTTGTCCAAACTCATCAATGTATCTTATCATGTCTGTAT
ACCGTCGACCTCTAGCTAGAGCTTGGCGTAATCATGGTCATAGCTGTTTCCTGTGTGAAATTGTTATCCG
CTCACAATTCCACACAACATACGAGCCGGAAGCATAAAGTGTAAAGCCTGGGGTGCCTAATGAGTGAGCT
AACTCACATTAATTGCGTTGCGCTCACTGCCCGCTTTCCAGTCGGGAAACCTGTCGTGCCAGCTGCATTA
ATGAATCGGCCAACGCGCGGGGAGAGGCGGTTTGCGTATTGGGCGCTCTTCCGCTTCCTCGCTCACTGAC
TCGCTGCGCTCGGTCGTTCGGCTGCGGCGAGCGGTATCAGCTCACTCAAAGGCGGTAATACGGTTATCCA
CAGAATCAGGGGATAACGCAGGAAAGAACATGTGAGCAAAAGGCCAGCAAAAGGCCAGGAACCGTAAAAA
GGCCGCGTTGCTGGCGTTTTTCCATAGGCTCCGCCCCCCTGACGAGCATCACAAAAATCGACGCTCAAGT
CAGAGGTGGCGAAACCCGACAGGACTATAAAGATACCAGGCGTTTCCCCCTGGAAGCTCCCTCGTGCGCT
CTCCTGTTCCGACCCTGCCGCTTACCGGATACCTGTCCGCCTTTCTCCCTTCGGGAAGCGTGGCGCTTTC
TCATAGCTCACGCTGTAGGTATCTCAGTTCGGTGTAGGTCGTTCGCTCCAAGCTGGGCTGTGTGCACGAA
CCCCCCGTTCAGCCCGACCGCTGCGCCTTATCCGGTAACTATCGTCTTGAGTCCAACCCGGTAAGACACG
ACTTATCGCCACTGGCAGCAGCCACTGGTAACAGGATTAGCAGAGCGAGGTATGTAGGCGGTGCTACAGA
GTTCTTGAAGTGGTGGCCTAACTACGGCTACACTAGAAGAACAGTATTTGGTATCTGCGCTCTGCTGAAG
CCAGTTACCTTCGGAAAAAGAGTTGGTAGCTCTTGATCCGGCAAACAAACCACCGCTGGTAGCGGTGGTT
TTTTTGTTTGCAAGCAGCAGATTACGCGCAGAAAAAAAGGATCTCAAGAAGATCCTTTGATCTTTTCTAC
GGGGTCTGACGCTCAGTGGAACGAAAACTCACGTTAAGGGATTTTGGTCATGAGATTATCAAAAAGGATC
TTCACCTAGATCCTTTTAAATTAAAAATGAAGTTTTAAATCAATCTAAAGTATATATGAGTAAACTTGGT
CTGACAGTTACCAATGCTTAATCAGTGAGGCACCTATCTCAGCGATCTGTCTATTTCGTTCATCCATAGT
TGCCTGACTCCCCGTCGTGTAGATAACTACGATACGGGAGGGCTTACCATCTGGCCCCAGTGCTGCAATG
ATACCGCGAGACCCACGCTCACCGGCTCCAGATTTATCAGCAATAAACCAGCCAGCCGGAAGGGCCGAGC
GCAGAAGTGGTCCTGCAACTTTATCCGCCTCCATCCAGTCTATTAATTGTTGCCGGGAAGCTAGAGTAAG
TAGTTCGCCAGTTAATAGTTTGCGCAACGTTGTTGCCATTGCTACAGGCATCGTGGTGTCACGCTCGTCG
TTTGGTATGGCTTCATTCAGCTCCGGTTCCCAACGATCAAGGCGAGTTACATGATCCCCCATGTTGTGCA
AAAAAGCGGTTAGCTCCTTCGGTCCTCCGATCGTTGTCAGAAGTAAGTTGGCCGCAGTGTTATCACTCAT
GGTTATGGCAGCACTGCATAATTCTCTTACTGTCATGCCATCCGTAAGATGCTTTTCTGTGACTGGTGAG
TACTCAACCAAGTCATTCTGAGAATAGTGTATGCGGCGACCGAGTTGCTCTTGCCCGGCGTCAATACGGG
ATAATACCGCGCCACATAGCAGAACTTTAAAAGTGCTCATCATTGGAAAACGTTCTTCGGGGCGAAAACT
CTCAAGGATCTTACCGCTGTTGAGATCCAGTTCGATGTAACCCACTCGTGCACCCAACTGATCTTCAGCA
TCTTTTACTTTCACCAGCGTTTCTGGGTGAGCAAAAACAGGAAGGCAAAATGCCGCAAAAAAGGGAATAA
GGGCGACACGGAAATGTTGAATACTCATACTCTTCCTTTTTCAATATTATTGAAGCATTTATCAGGGTTA
TTGTCTCATGAGCGGATACATATTTGAATGTATTTAGAAAAATAAACAAATAGGGGTTCCGCGCACATTT
CCCCGAAAAGTGCCACCTGACGTCGACGGATCGGGAGATCTCCCGATCCCCTATGGTGCACTCTCAGTAC
AATCTGCTCTGATGCCGCATAGTTAAGCCAGTATCTGCTCCCTGCTTGTGTGTTGGAGGTCGCTGAGTAG
TGCGCGAGCAAAATTTAAGCTACAACAAGGCAAGGCTTGACCGACAATTGCATGAAGAATCTGCTTAGGG
TTAGGCGTTTTGCGCTGCTTCGCGATGTACGGGCCAGATATACGCGTTTAATACGACTCACTATAGGGAG
AGAGAGAGAATTACCCTCACTAAAGGGAGGAGAAGCATGAATTCCCCAGTGGAAAGACGCGCAGGCAAAA
CGCACCACGTGACGGAGCGTGACCGCGCGCCGAGCGCGCGCCAAGGTCGGGCAGGAA
