>Addgene plasmid #35669 | pRNA-U6-TuDmiR122 | addgene partial sequence | sequence record 46408 | BGH-rev 5'-TAGAAGGCACAGTCGAGG-3'
GACGGCGCTAGGATCATCTTGTGGAGTGTGAAGATCAATGGTGTTTGGTTGTATTCTGTGACCAGAATAC
TTGTGGAGTGTGAAGATCAATGGTGTTTGGTTGATGATCCTAGCGCCGTCGGATCCCGCGTCCTTTCCAC
AAGATATATAAACCCAAGAAATCGAAATACTTTCAAGTTACGGTAAGCATATGATAGTCCATTTTAAAAC
ATAATTTTAAAACTGCAAACTACCCAAGAAATTATTACTTTCTACGTCACGTATTTTGTACTAATATCTT
TGTGTTTACAGTCAAATTAATTCTAATTATCTCTCTAACAGCCTTGTATCGTATATGCAAATATGAAGGA
ATCATGGGAAATAGGCCCTCTTCCTGCCCGACCTTGGCGCGCGCTCGGCGCGCGGTCACGCTCCGTCACG
TGGTGCGTTTTGCCTGCGCGTCTTTCCACTGGGGAATTCATGCTTCTCCTCCCTTTAGTGAGGGTAATTC
TCTCTCTCTCCCTATAGTGAGTCGTATTAAACGCGTATATCTGGCCCGTACATCGCGAAGCAGCGCAAAA
CGCCTAACCCTAAGCAGATTCTTCATGCAATTGTCGGTCAAGCCTTGCCTTGTTGTAGCTTAAATTTTGC
TCGCGCACTACTCAGCGACCTCCAACACACAAGCAGGGAGCAGATACTGGCTTAACTATGCGGCATCAGA
GCAGATTGTACTGAGAGTGCACCATAGGGGATCGGGAGATCTCCCGATCCGTCGACGTCAGGTGGCACTT
TTCGGGGAAATGTGCGCGGAACCCCTATTTGTTTATTTTTCTAAATACATTCAA
